Addgene plasmid #174189: EGFP-PIK3CG
Purpose: Expresses PIK3CG in mammalian cells
Depositing lab: Cheng-han Yu. Depositing organization: University of Hong Kong. Publication: Abl-mediated PI3K activation regulates macrophage podosome formation. Zhou Y, Feng Z, Cao F, Liu X, Xia X, Yu CH. J Cell Sci. 2020 Jun 8;133(11). pii: jcs.234385. doi: 10.1242/jcs.234385. PubMed 32393599.
Backbone
  Vector backbone: pEGFP-C1
  Vector type: Mammalian Expression
  Selectable markers: Neomycin (select with G418)
Growth in bacteria
  Bacterial resistance: Kanamycin, 50 μg/mL
  Growth temperature: 37°C
  Growth strain: DH5alpha
  Copy number: Unknown
Gene/Insert
  Gene/Insert name: PIK3CG
  Species: H. sapiens (human)
  GenBank ID: AY888076
  Entrez Gene: PIK3CG (a.k.a. IMD97, PI3CG, PI3K, PI3Kgamma, PIK3, p110gamma, p120-PI3K)
  Tag / fusion protein: EGFP (N terminal on backbone)
Terms and licenses: Academic/Nonprofit Terms; Industry Terms: Not Available to Industry
How to cite: EGFP-PIK3CG was a gift from Cheng-han Yu (Addgene plasmid # 174189 ; http://n2t.net/addgene:174189 ; RRID:Addgene_174189)
