[The description below was written by a language model from this plasmid's Addgene catalogue record and pLannotate feature annotations shown in this document.]
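Description:
EGFP-PIK3CG is a mammalian expression plasmid built on the pEGFP-C1 backbone that produces human PIK3CG, the p110γ catalytic subunit of class IB phosphoinositide 3-kinase, fused at its N terminus to EGFP. In the 8,066 nt sequenced record, a CMV immediate-early enhancer and promoter drive the EGFP coding sequence, which runs through a short remnant of the multiple cloning site into the PIK3CG open reading frame. The transcript is terminated by the SV40 polyadenylation signal. The small "large T antigen" fragment annotated just upstream of that signal most likely reflects SV40 sequence flanking the poly(A) region rather than a separate payload.

The plasmid is propagated in E. coli through a high-copy ColE1/pUC-type origin and selected with kanamycin. A single NeoR/KanR (Tn5 aminoglycoside phosphotransferase) gene serves both hosts. It is preceded by a bacterial bla-type promoter for kanamycin resistance and by the SV40 enhancer/early promoter for G418 selection of stably transfected mammalian cells, and it ends with the HSV TK poly(A) signal. The annotated SV40 promoter region typically also contains the SV40 origin. An f1 origin allows single-stranded DNA production. The short ble and bGH poly(A) fragments appear to be incidental backbone matches.

PIK3CG phosphorylates PtdIns(4,5)P2 to generate PIP3 and links G-protein-coupled receptor activation to downstream signalling such as AKT recruitment. The fluorescent fusion suits both overexpression of the kinase and live or fixed imaging of its subcellular localisation. The associated publication concerns Abl-mediated PI3K activation in macrophage podosome formation.
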