Features (pLannotate 1.2.2; 16 found; start..end, strand, type, name):
     32..826     +  CDS            NeoR/KanR: aminoglycoside phosphotransferase from Tn5; aph(3')-II (or nptII); confers resistance to neomycin, kanamycin, and G418 (Geneticin®)
    847..999     +  CDS            ble (fragment): BLE_KLEPN - Experimental evidence at protein level: Swiss-Prot protein existence level 1. Binding protein with a strong affinity to the bleomycin family of antibiotics. Binds to CL990; an antimitotic-antibiotic compound. From Klebsiella pneumoniae.
   1058..1105    +  polyA_signal   HSV TK poly(A) signal: herpes simplex virus thymidine kinase polyadenylation signal (Cole and Stacy, 1985)
   1196..1212    -  polyA_signal   bGH poly(A) signal (fragment): bovine growth hormone polyadenylation signal
   1434..2022    +  rep_origin     ori: high-copy-number ColE1/pMB1/pBR322/pUC origin of replication
   2197..2500    +  enhancer       CMV enhancer: human cytomegalovirus immediate early enhancer
   2501..2704    +  promoter       CMV promoter: human cytomegalovirus (CMV) immediate early promoter
   2749..3465    +  CDS            EGFP: EGFP is a basic (constitutively fluorescent) green fluorescent protein published in 1996, derived from Aequorea victoria. It is reported to be a rapidly-maturing weak dimer with moderate acid sensitivity.
   3466..3510    +  misc_feature   MCS (fragment): multiple cloning site
   3514..6819    +  CDS            PIK3CG: PK3CG_HUMAN - Experimental evidence at protein level: Swiss-Prot protein existence level 1. Phosphoinositide-3-kinase (PI3K) that phosphorylates PtdIns(4,5)P2 (Phosphatidylinositol 4,5-bisphosphate) to generate phosphatidylinositol 3,4,5-trisphosphate (PIP3). PIP3 plays a key role by recruiting PH domain-containing proteins to the membrane, including AKT1 and PDPK1, activating signaling cascades involved in cell growth, survival, proliferation, motility and morphology. Links G-protein coupled receptor activation to PIP3 production. Involved in immune, inflammatory and allergic responses. Modul
   6851..6871    +  misc_feature   MCS (fragment): multiple cloning site
   6883..6967    +  CDS            large T antigen (fragment): large T antigen from SV40 (simian virus 40)
   6990..7111    +  polyA_signal   SV40 poly(A) signal: SV40 polyadenylation signal
   7145..7573    -  rep_origin     f1 ori (sequence partly withheld): f1 bacteriophage origin of replication; arrow indicates direction of (+) strand synthesis
   7600..7704    +  promoter       AmpR promoter: bla
   7706..8063    +  promoter       SV40 promoter: SV40 enhancer and early promoter
>Addgene plasmid #174189 | EGFP-PIK3CG | addgene full sequence | sequence record 349799 | Addgene NGS Result
CGATCAAGAGACAGGATGAGGATCGTTTCGCATGATTGAACAAGATGGATTGCACGCAGGTTCTCCGGCC
GCTTGGGTGGAGAGGCTATTCGGCTATGACTGGGCACAACAGACAATCGGCTGCTCTGATGCCGCCGTGT
TCCGGCTGTCAGCGCAGGGGCGCCCGGTTCTTTTTGTCAAGACCGACCTGTCCGGTGCCCTGAATGAACT
GCAAGACGAGGCAGCGCGGCTATCGTGGCTGGCCACGACGGGCGTTCCTTGCGCAGCTGTGCTCGACGTT
GTCACTGAAGCGGGAAGGGACTGGCTGCTATTGGGCGAAGTGCCGGGGCAGGATCTCCTGTCATCTCACC
TTGCTCCTGCCGAGAAAGTATCCATCATGGCTGATGCAATGCGGCGGCTGCATACGCTTGATCCGGCTAC
CTGCCCATTCGACCACCAAGCGAAACATCGCATCGAGCGAGCACGTACTCGGATGGAAGCCGGTCTTGTC
GATCAGGATGATCTGGACGAAGAGCATCAGGGGCTCGCGCCAGCCGAACTGTTCGCCAGGCTCAAGGCGA
GCATGCCCGACGGCGAGGATCTCGTCGTGACCCATGGCGATGCCTGCTTGCCGAATATCATGGTGGAAAA
TGGCCGCTTTTCTGGATTCATCGACTGTGGCCGGCTGGGTGTGGCGGACCGCTATCAGGACATAGCGTTG
GCTACCCGTGATATTGCTGAAGAGCTTGGCGGCGAATGGGCTGACCGCTTCCTCGTGCTTTACGGTATCG
CCGCTCCCGATTCGCAGCGCATCGCCTTCTATCGCCTTCTTGACGAGTTCTTCTGAGCGGGACTCTGGGG
TTCGAAATGACCGACCAAGCGACGCCCAACCTGCCATCACGAGATTTCGATTCCACCGCCGCCTTCTATG
AAAGGTTGGGCTTCGGAATCGTTTTCCGGGACGCCGGCTGGATGATCCTCCAGCGCGGGGATCTCATGCT
GGAGTTCTTCGCCCACCCTAGGGGGAGGCTAACTGAAACACGGAAGGAGACAATACCGGAAGGAACCCGC
GCTATGACGGCAATAAAAAGACAGAATAAAACGCACGGTGTTGGGTCGTTTGTTCATAAACGCGGGGTTC
GGTCCCAGGGCTGGCACTCTGTCGATACCCCACCGAGACCCCATTGGGGCCAATACGCCCGCGTTTCTTC
CTTTTCCCCACCCCACCCCCCAAGTTCGGGTGAAGGCCCAGGGCTCGCAGCCAACGTCGGGGCGGCAGGC
CCTGCCATAGCCTCAGGTTACTCATATATACTTTAGATTGATTTAAAACTTCATTTTTAATTTAAAAGGA
TCTAGGTGAAGATCCTTTTTGATAATCTCATGACCAAAATCCCTTAACGTGAGTTTTCGTTCCACTGAGC
GTCAGACCCCGTAGAAAAGATCAAAGGATCTTCTTGAGATCCTTTTTTTCTGCGCGTAATCTGCTGCTTG
CAAACAAAAAAACCACCGCTACCAGCGGTGGTTTGTTTGCCGGATCAAGAGCTACCAACTCTTTTTCCGA
AGGTAACTGGCTTCAGCAGAGCGCAGATACCAAATACTGTTCTTCTAGTGTAGCCGTAGTTAGGCCACCA
CTTCAAGAACTCTGTAGCACCGCCTACATACCTCGCTCTGCTAATCCTGTTACCAGTGGCTGCTGCCAGT
GGCGATAAGTCGTGTCTTACCGGGTTGGACTCAAGACGATAGTTACCGGATAAGGCGCAGCGGTCGGGCT
GAACGGGGGGTTCGTGCACACAGCCCAGCTTGGAGCGAACGACCTACACCGAACTGAGATACCTACAGCG
TGAGCTATGAGAAAGCGCCACGCTTCCCGAAGGGAGAAAGGCGGACAGGTATCCGGTAAGCGGCAGGGTC
GGAACAGGAGAGCGCACGAGGGAGCTTCCAGGGGGAAACGCCTGGTATCTTTATAGTCCTGTCGGGTTTC
GCCACCTCTGACTTGAGCGTCGATTTTTGTGATGCTCGTCAGGGGGGCGGAGCCTATGGAAAAACGCCAG
CAACGCGGCCTTTTTACGGTTCCTGGCCTTTTGCTGGCCTTTTGCTCACATGTTCTTTCCTGCGTTATCC
CCTGATTCTGTGGATAACCGTATTACCGCCATGCATTAGTTATTAATAGTAATCAATTACGGGGTCATTA
GTTCATAGCCCATATATGGAGTTCCGCGTTACATAACTTACGGTAAATGGCCCGCCTGGCTGACCGCCCA
ACGACCCCCGCCCATTGACGTCAATAATGACGTATGTTCCCATAGTAACGCCAATAGGGACTTTCCATTG
ACGTCAATGGGTGGAGTATTTACGGTAAACTGCCCACTTGGCAGTACATCAAGTGTATCATATGCCAAGT
ACGCCCCCTATTGACGTCAATGACGGTAAATGGCCCGCCTGGCATTATGCCCAGTACATGACCTTATGGG
ACTTTCCTACTTGGCAGTACATCTACGTATTAGTCATCGCTATTACCATGGTGATGCGGTTTTGGCAGTA
CATCAATGGGCGTGGATAGCGGTTTGACTCACGGGGATTTCCAAGTCTCCACCCCATTGACGTCAATGGG
AGTTTGTTTTGGCACCAAAATCAACGGGACTTTCCAAAATGTCGTAACAACTCCGCCCCATTGACGCAAA
TGGGCGGTAGGCGTGTACGGTGGGAGGTCTATATAAGCAGAGCTGGTTTAGTGAACCGTCAGATCCGCTA
GCGCTACCGGTCGCCACCATGGTGAGCAAGGGCGAGGAGCTGTTCACCGGGGTGGTGCCCATCCTGGTCG
AGCTGGACGGCGACGTAAACGGCCACAAGTTCAGCGTGTCCGGCGAGGGCGAGGGCGATGCCACCTACGG
CAAGCTGACCCTGAAGTTCATCTGCACCACCGGCAAGCTGCCCGTGCCCTGGCCCACCCTCGTGACCACC
CTGACCTACGGCGTGCAGTGCTTCAGCCGCTACCCCGACCACATGAAGCAGCACGACTTCTTCAAGTCCG
CCATGCCCGAAGGCTACGTCCAGGAGCGCACCATCTTCTTCAAGGACGACGGCAACTACAAGACCCGCGC
CGAGGTGAAGTTCGAGGGCGACACCCTGGTGAACCGCATCGAGCTGAAGGGCATCGACTTCAAGGAGGAC
GGCAACATCCTGGGGCACAAGCTGGAGTACAACTACAACAGCCACAACGTCTATATCATGGCCGACAAGC
AGAAGAACGGCATCAAGGTGAACTTCAAGATCCGCCACAACATCGAGGACGGCAGCGTGCAGCTCGCCGA
CCACTACCAGCAGAACACCCCCATCGGCGACGGCCCCGTGCTGCTGCCCGACAACCACTACCTGAGCACC
CAGTCCGCCCTGAGCAAAGACCCCAACGAGAAGCGCGATCACATGGTCCTGCTGGAGTTCGTGACCGCCG
CCGGGATCACTCTCGGCATGGACGAGCTGTACAAGTCCGGACTCAGATCTCGAGCTCAAGCTTCGAATTC
TGCAGTCGACACCATGGAGCTGGAGAACTATAAACAGCCCGTGGTGCTGAGAGAGGACAACTGCCGAAGG
CGCCGGAGGATGAAGCCGCGCAGTGCTGCGGCCAGCCTGTCCTCCATGGAGCTCATCCCCATCGAGTTCG
TGCTGCCCACCAGCCAGCGCAAATGCAAGAGCCCCGAAACGGCGCTGCTGCACGTGGCCGGCCACGGCAA
CGTGGAGCAGATGAAGGCCCAGGTGTGGCTGCGAGCGCTGGAGACCAGCGTGGCGGCGGACTTCTACCAC
CGGCTGGGACCGCATCACTTCCTCCTGCTCTATCAGAAGAAGGGGCAGTGGTACGAGATCTACGACAAGT
ACCAGGTGGTGCAGACTCTGGACTGCCTGCGCTACTGGAAGGCCACGCACCGGAGCCCGGGCCAGATCCA
CCTGGTGCAGCGGCACCCGCCCTCCGAGGAGTCCCAAGCCTTCCAGCGGCAGCTCACGGCGCTGATTGGC
TATGACGTCACTGACGTCAGCAACGTGCACGACGATGAGCTGGAGTTCACGCGCCGTGGCTTGGTGACCC
CGCGCATGGCGGAGGTGGCCAGCCGCGACCCCAAGCTCTACGCCATGCACCCGTGGGTGACGTCCAAGCC
CCTCCCGGAGTACCTGTGGAAGAAGATTGCCAACAACTGCATCTTCATCGTCATTCACCGCAGCACCACC
AGCCAGACCATTAAGGTCTCACCCGACGACACCCCCGGCGCCATCCTGCAGAGCTTCTTCACCAAGATGG
CCAAGAAGAAATCTCTGATGGATATTCCCGAAAGCCAAAGCGAACAGGATTTTGTGCTGCGCGTCTGTGG
CCGGGATGAGTACCTGGTGGGCGAAACGCCCATCAAAAACTTCCAGTGGGTGAGGCACTGCCTCAAGAAC
GGAGAAGAGATTCACGTGGTACTGGACACGCCTCCAGACCCGGCCCTAGACGAGGTGAGGAAGGAAGAGT
GGCCGCTGGTGGACGACTGCACGGGAGTCACCGGCTACCATGAGCAGCTTACCATCCACGGCAAGGACCA
CGAGAGTGTGTTCACCGTGTCCCTGTGGGACTGCGACCGCAAGTTCAGGGTCAAGATCAGAGGCATTGAT
ATCCCCGTCCTGCCTCGGAACACCGACCTCACAGTTTTTGTAGAGGCAAACATCCAGCATGGGCAACAAG
TCCTTTGCCAAAGGAGAACCAGCCCCAAACCCTTCACAGAGGAGGTGCTGTGGAATGTGTGGCTTGAGTT
CAGTATCAAAATCAAAGACTTGCCCAAAGGGGCTCTACTGAACCTCCAGATCTACTGCGGTAAAGCTCCA
GCACTGTCCAGCAAGGCCTCTGCAGAGTCCCCCAGTTCTGAGTCCAAGGGCAAAGTTCAGCTTCTCTATT
ATGTGAACCTGCTGCTGATAGACCACCGTTTCCTCCTGCGCCGTGGAGAATACGTCCTCCACATGTGGCA
GATATCTGGGAAGGGAGAAGACCAAGGAAGCTTCAATGCTGACAAACTCACGTCTGCAACTAACCCAGAC
AAGGAGAACTCAATGTCCATCTCCATTCTTCTGGACAATTACTGCCACCCGATAGCCCTGCCTAAGCATC
AGCCCACCCCTGACCCGGAAGGGGACCGGGTTCGAGCAGAAATGCCCAACCAGCTTCGCAAGCAATTGGA
GGCGATCATAGCCACTGATCCACTTAACCCTCTCACAGCAGAGGACAAAGAATTGCTCTGGCATTTTAGA
TACGAAAGCCTTAAGCACCCAAAAGCATATCCTAAGCTATTTAGTTCAGTGAAATGGGGACAGCAAGAAA
TTGTGGCCAAAACATACCAATTGTTGGCCAGAAGGGAAGTCTGGGATCAAAGTGCTTTGGATGTTGGGTT
AACAATGCAGCTCCTGGACTGCAACTTCTCAGATGAAAATGTAAGAGCCATTGCAGTTCAGAAACTGGAG
AGCTTGGAGGACGATGATGTTCTGCATTACCTTCTACAATTGGTCCAGGCTGTGAAATTTGAACCATACC
ATGATAGTGCCCTTGCCAGATTTCTGCTGAAGCGTGGTTTAAGAAACAAAAGAATTGGTCACTTTTTGTT
TTGGTTCTTGAGAAGTGAGATAGCCCAGTCCAGACACTATCAGCAGAGGTTCGCTGTGATTCTGGAAGCC
TATCTGAGGGGCTGTGGCACAGCCATGCTGCACGACTTTACCCAACAAGTCCAAGTAATCGAGATGTTAC
AAAAAGTCACCCTTGATATTAAATCGCTCTCTGCTGAAAAGTATGACGTCAGTTCCCAAGTTATTTCACA
ACTTAAACAAAAGCTTGAAAACCTGCAGAATTCTCAACTCCCCGAAAGCTTTAGAGTTCCATATGATCCT
GGACTGAAAGCAGGAGCGCTGGCAATTGAAAAATGTAAAGTAATGGCCTCCAAGAAAAAACCACTATGGC
TTGAGTTTAAATGTGCCGATCCTACAGCCCTATCAAATGAAACAATTGGAATTATCTTTAAACATGGTGA
TGATCTGCGCCAAGACATGCTTATTTTACAGATTCTACGAATCATGGAGTCTATTTGGGAGACTGAATCT
TTGGATCTATGCCTCCTGCCATATGGTTGCATTTCAACTGGTGACAAAATAGGAATGATCGAGATTGTGA
AAGACGCCACGACAATTGCCAAAATTCAGCAAAGCACAGTGGGCAACACGGGAGCATTTAAAGATGAAGT
CCTGAATCACTGGCTCAAAGAAAAATCCCCTACTGAAGAAAAGTTTCAGGCAGCAGTGGAGAGATTTGTT
TATTCCTGTGCAGGCTACTGTGTGGCAACCTTTGTTCTTGGAATAGGCGACAGACACAATGACAATATTA
TGATCACCGAGACAGGAAACCTATTTCATATTGACTTCGGGCACATTCTTGGGAATTACAAAAGTTTCCT
GGGCATTAATAAAGAGAGAGTGCCATTTGTGCTAACCCCTGACTTCCTCTTTGTGATGGGAACTTCTGGA
AAGAAGACAAGCCCACACTTCCAGAAATTTCAGGACATCTGTGTTAAGGCTTATCTAGCCCTTCGTCATC
ACACAAACCTACTGATCATCCTGTTCTCCATGATGCTGATGACAGGAATGCCCCAGTTAACAAGCAAAGA
AGACATTGAATATATCCGGGATGCCCTCACAGTGGGGAAAAATGAGGAGGATGCTAAAAAGTATTTTCTT
GATCAGATCGAAGTTTGCAGAGACAAAGGATGGACTGTGCAGTTTAATTGGTTTCTACATCTTGTTCTTG
GCATCAAACAAGGAGAGAAACATTCAGCCTTGGGAAGCTTTCTAGACCATTCGTTTGGCGCGCGGGCCCG
GGATCCACCGGATCTAGATAACTGATCATAATCAGCCATACCACATTTGTAGAGGTTTTACTTGCTTTAA
AAAACCTCCCACACCTCCCCCTGAACCTGAAACATAAAATGAATGCAATTGTTGTTGTTAACTTGTTTAT
TGCAGCTTATAATGGTTACAAATAAAGCAATAGCATCACAAATTTCACAAATAAAGCATTTTTTTCACTG
CATTCTAGTTGTGGTTTGTCCAAACTCATCAATGTATCTTAACGCGTAAATTGTAAGCGTTAATATTTTG
TTAAAATTCGCGTTAAATTTTTGTTAAATCAGCTCATTTTTTAACCAATAGGCCGAAATCGGCAAAATCC
CTTATAAATCAAAAGAATAGACCGAGATAGGGT
[37 nt withheld, positions 7244-7280]
AAAGAACGTGGACTCCAACGTCAAAGG
[49 nt withheld, positions 7308-7356]
T
[91 nt withheld, positions 7358-7448]
G
[124 nt withheld, positions 7450-7573]
CAGGTGGCACTTTTCGGGGAAATGTGCGCGGAACCCCTATTTGTTTATTTTTCTAAATACATTCAAATAT
GTATCCGCTCATGAGACAATAACCCTGATAAATGCTTCAATAATATTGAAAAAGGAAGAGTCCTGAGGCG
GAAAGAACCAGCTGTGGAATGTGTGTCAGTTAGGGTGTGGAAAGTCCCCAGGCTCCCCAGCAGGCAGAAG
TATGCAAAGCATGCATCTCAATTAGTCAGCAACCAGGTGTGGAAAGTCCCCAGGCTCCCCAGCAGGCAGA
AGTATGCAAAGCATGCATCTCAATTAGTCAGCAACCATAGTCCCGCCCCTAACTCCGCCCATCCCGCCCC
TAACTCCGCCCAGTTCCGCCCATTCTCCGCCCCATGGCTGACTAATTTTTTTTATTTATGCAGAGGCCGA
GGCCGCCTCGGCCTCTGAGCTATTCCAGAAGTAGTGAGGAGGCTTTTTTGGAGGCCTAGGCTTTTGCAAA
GAT
